>Addgene plasmid #131645 | ETV4_pet28a | addgene full sequence | sequence record 258596 | Addgene NGS Result
ATCCGGATATAGTTCCTCCTTTCAGCAAAAAACCCCTCAAGACCCGTTTAGAGGCCCCAAGGGGTTATGC
TAGTTATTGCTCAGCGGTGGCAGCAGCCAACTCAGCTTCCTTTCGGGCTTTGTTAGCAGCCGGATCTCAG
TGGTGGTGGTGGTGGTGCTCGAGTGCGGCCGCCTAGTAAGAGTAGCCACCCTTGGGGCCAAATGGCTGGG
CGGGGCCAGCCAGCTCTGGGAGGTAGGCGGGGCTCTCATCCAAGTGGGACAAAGGGACTGTGTCCTCCTC
ACTGACAGGCCGGTCAAACTCAGCCTTGAGAGCTGGACGCTGATTGTCCGGGAAGGCCAAAGAGAAGAGG
GCCTCGGGCTCACACACAAACTTGTACACGTAACGCTCACCAGCCACCTTCTGCATGATGCCTTTCTCAT
AATAGTATCGGAGCGAGCGGCTCAGCTTGTCGTAATTCATGGCTGGCCGGTTCTTCTGGATGCCCCAGAG
CCTGGCGACCTCCTCAGGCTCAATGAGCTTGAACTCCATTCCCCGGCCCGTCCAGGCAATGAAATGGGCA
TTTGTTGGGTCATCCAGCAAGGCCACCAGAAATTGCCACAGCTGCAGGGCACCCCGGCGCTGGTAGGGCG
GCCCCTCTCGAAATGCACCGACCCCTTCCTGCTTGATGTCTCCTTCAAATTTCTCAGGGACAACGCAGAC
ATCATCTGGGAATGGTCGCAGAGGTTTCTCATAGCCATAGCCCATGGCCCCGTCACCTGGAGAGGGCCCA
GAGAAGCCCTCTGTGTGGAGGTACATTGATGCGCACCCGGTGACATCTGAGTCGTAGGCGAAGTCCGTCT
GTTCCTGTTTGATCACCACCCCCGCCCCTGGGTACCTGTGCCCATTGACCCCACCCTGGTCCACGGCTGG
CTGGCCCGCCTGTTCATACAGGGGATCATGGTATTCTTGCTTAAAGCTCTGCTGGGGATAGGGTGGGCAG
GGCTCCGACAGCTGGTGTTGGTAGGGGGCTGGGAGGGGTTCCCGGCCCCCTCCCTGAGATGTGAAGGAGT
GGCAAATGTCCAGGGGCTGCTGGAAGACGGAGCTATGTTCCCCGAGGTACCCATGGCCAGGGTGGGGCTG
GGAGGTGCCAGAGGATCTCAGGAAATTCCGTTGCTCTGCCCGGGGAAAGGGCTGTAGGGGCGACTGTCCA
AGGGCACCAGGGGCAGGGGACTTGATGGCGATTTGTCTGGGGGGGTCATAGGCACTGGAGTAAAGGCACT
GCTCGCCATGGTGGTAGGGGAGTGGCGGCTTCCTGCTGCAGGACAGGGCCGGGTCTGTGCGGGGACTCTG
GGGCTCCTTCTTGATCCTGGTGGTGGGGCTGTGGAAAGCTAGGTTTTCTGAATGGAAATCAGGAACAAAC
TGCTCATCACTGTCTGGTACCTGAGCTTCAGCGAGCCACGTCTCCTGGAAGTGACTTAGATCCTGGAAGA
GATCTTCAGAGTCGAGGGGCGGCAGGGAGCCCGGGTCCATGAGCTTCCCCAGCGGGCCGATCAGCGCTTC
GCGCAAGCTCCCATTTCCGGGCGATTTGCTGCTGAAGGTGTAGGGCACTTGCTGGTCCAAGTATCCGGCT
TTCATCCTCCGCTCCATATGGCTGCCGCGCGGCACCAGGCCGCTGCTGTGATGATGATGATGATGGCTGC
TGCCCATGGTATATCTCCTTCTTAAAGTTAAACAAAATTATTTCTAGAGGGGAATTGTTATCCGCTCACA
ATTCCCCTATAGTGAGTCGTATTAATTTCGCGGGATCGAGATCTCGATCCTCTACGCCGGACGCATCGTG
GCCGGCATCACCGGCGCCACAGGTGCGGTTGCTGGCGCCTATATCGCCGACATCACCGATGGGGAAGATC
GGGCTCGCCACTTCGGGCTCATGAGCGCTTGTTTCGGCGTGGGTATGGTGGCAGGCCCCGTGGCCGGGGG
ACTGTTGGGCGCCATCTCCTTGCATGCACCATTCCTTGCGGCGGCGGTGCTCAACGGCCTCAACCTACTA
CTGGGCTGCTTCCTAATGCAGGAGTCGCATAAGGGAGAGCGTCGAGATCCCGGACACCATCGAATGGCGC
AAAACCTTTCGCGGTATGGCATGATAGCGCCCGGAAGAGAGTCAATTCAGGGTGGTGAATGTGAAACCAG
TAACGTTATACGATGTCGCAGAGTATGCCGGTGTCTCTTATCAGACCGTTTCCCGCGTGGTGAACCAGGC
CAGCCACGTTTCTGCGAAAACGCGGGAAAAAGTGGAAGCGGCGATGGCGGAGCTGAATTACATTCCCAAC
CGCGTGGCACAACAACTGGCGGGCAAACAGTCGTTGCTGATTGGCGTTGCCACCTCCAGTCTGGCCCTGC
ACGCGCCGTCGCAAATTGTCGCGGCGATTAAATCTCGCGCCGATCAACTGGGTGCCAGCGTGGTGGTGTC
GATGGTAGAACGAAGCGGCGTCGAAGCCTGTAAAGCGGCGGTGCACAATCTTCTCGCGCAACGCGTCAGT
GGGCTGATCATTAACTATCCGCTGGATGACCAGGATGCCATTGCTGTGGAAGCTGCCTGCACTAATGTTC
CGGCGTTATTTCTTGATGTCTCTGACCAGACACCCATCAACAGTATTATTTTCTCCCATGAAGACGGTAC
GCGACTGGGCGTGGAGCATCTGGTCGCATTGGGTCACCAGCAAATCGCGCTGTTAGCGGGCCCATTAAGT
TCTGTCTCGGCGCGTCTGCGTCTGGCTGGCTGGCATAAATATCTCACTCGCAATCAAATTCAGCCGATAG
CGGAACGGGAAGGCGACTGGAGTGCCATGTCCGGTTTTCAACAAACCATGCAAATGCTGAATGAGGGCAT
CGTTCCCACTGCGATGCTGGTTGCCAACGATCAGATGGCGCTGGGCGCAATGCGCGCCATTACCGAGTCC
GGGCTGCGCGTTGGTGCGGATATCTCGGTAGTGGGATACGACGATACCGAAGACAGCTCATGTTATATCC
CGCCGTTAACCACCATCAAACAGGATTTTCGCCTGCTGGGGCAAACCAGCGTGGACCGCTTGCTGCAACT
CTCTCAGGGCCAGGCGGTGAAGGGCAATCAGCTGTTGCCCGTCTCACTGGTGAAAAGAAAAACCACCCTG
GCGCCCAATACGCAAACCGCCTCTCCCCGCGCGTTGGCCGATTCATTAATGCAGCTGGCACGACAGGTTT
CCCGACTGGAAAGCGGGCAGTGAGCGCAACGCAATTAATGTAAGTTAGCTCACTCATTAGGCACCGGGAT
CTCGACCGATGCCCTTGAGAGCCTTCAACCCAGTCAGCTCCTTCCGGTGGGCGCGGGGCATGACTATCGT
CGCCGCACTTATGACTGTCTTCTTTATCATGCAACTCGTAGGACAGGTGCCGGCAGCGCTCTGGGTCATT
TTCGGCGAGGACCGCTTTCGCTGGAGCGCGACGATGATCGGCCTGTCGCTTGCGGTATTCGGAATCTTGC
ACGCCCTCGCTCAAGCCTTCGTCACTGGTCCCGCCACCAAACGTTTCGGCGAGAAGCAGGCCATTATCGC
CGGCATGGCGGCCCCACGGGTGCGCATGATCGTGCTCCTGTCGTTGAGGACCCGGCTAGGCTGGCGGGGT
TGCCTTACTGGTTAGCAGAATGAATCACCGATACGCGAGCGAACGTGAAGCGACTGCTGCTGCAAAACGT
CTGCGACCTGAGCAACAACATGAATGGTCTTCGGTTTCCGTGTTTCGTAAAGTCTGGAAACGCGGAAGTC
AGCGCCCTGCACCATTATGTTCCGGATCTGCATCGCAGGATGCTGCTGGCTACCCTGTGGAACACCTACA
TCTGTATTAACGAAGCGCTGGCATTGACCCTGAGTGATTTTTCTCTGGTCCCGCCGCATCCATACCGCCA
GTTGTTTACCCTCACAACGTTCCAGTAACCGGGCATGTTCATCATCAGTAACCCGTATCGTGAGCATCCT
CTCTCGTTTCATCGGTATCATTACCCCCATGAACAGAAATCCCCCTTACACGGAGGCATCAGTGACCAAA
CAGGAAAAAACCGCCCTTAACATGGCCCGCTTTATCAGAAGCCAGACATTAACGCTTCTGGAGAAACTCA
ACGAGCTGGACGCGGATGAACAGGCAGACATCTGTGAATCGCTTCACGACCACGCTGATGAGCTTTACCG
CAGCTGCCTCGCGCGTTTCGGTGATGACGGTGAAAACCTCTGACACATGCAGCTCCCGGAGACGGTCACA
GCTTGTCTGTAAGCGGATGCCGGGAGCAGACAAGCCCGTCAGGGCGCGTCAGCGGGTGTTGGCGGGTGTC
GGGGCGCAGCCATGACCCAGTCACGTAGCGATAGCGGAGTGTATACTGGCTTAACTATGCGGCATCAGAG
CAGATTGTACTGAGAGTGCACCATTGCGGTGTGAAATACCGCACAGATGCGTAAGGAGAAAATACCGCAT
CAGGCGCTCTTCCGCTTCCTCGCTCACTGACTCGCTGCGCTCGGTCGTTCGGCTGCGGCGAGCGGTATCA
GCTCACTCAAAGGCGGTAATACGGTTATCCACAGAATCAGGGGATAACGCAGGAAAGAACATGTGAGCAA
AAGGCCAGCAAAAGGCCAGGAACCGTAAAAAGGCCGCGTTGCTGGCGTTTTTCCATAGGCTCCGCCCCCC
TGACGAGCATCACAAAAATCGACGCTCAAGTCAGAGGTGGCGAAACCCGACAGGACTATAAAGATACCAG
GCGTTTCCCCCTGGAAGCTCCCTCGTGCGCTCTCCTGTTCCGACCCTGCCGCTTACCGGATACCTGTCCG
CCTTTCTCCCTTCGGGAAGCGTGGCGCTTTCTCATAGCTCACGCTGTAGGTATCTCAGTTCGGTGTAGGT
CGTTCGCTCCAAGCTGGGCTGTGTGCACGAACCCCCCGTTCAGCCCGACCGCTGCGCCTTATCCGGTAAC
TATCGTCTTGAGTCCAACCCGGTAAGACACGACTTATCGCCACTGGCAGCAGCCACTGGTAACAGGATTA
GCAGAGCGAGGTATGTAGGCGGTGCTACAGAGTTCTTGAAGTGGTGGCCTAACTACGGCTACACTAGAAG
GACAGTATTTGGTATCTGCGCTCTGCTGAAGCCAGTTACCTTCGGAAAAAGAGTTGGTAGCTCTTGATCC
GGCAAACAAACCACCGCTGGTAGCGGTGGTTTTTTTGTTTGCAAGCAGCAGATTACGCGCAGAAAAAAAG
GATCTCAAGAAGATCCTTTGATCTTTTCTACGGGGTCTGACGCTCAGTGGAACGAAAACTCACGTTAAGG
GATTTTGGTCATGAACAATAAAACTGTCTGCTTACATAAACAGTAATACAAGGGGTGTTATGAGCCATAT
TCAACGGGAAACGTCTTGCTCTAGGCCGCGATTAAATTCCAACATGGATGCTGATTTATATGGGTATAAA
TGGGCTCGCGATAATGTCGGGCAATCAGGTGCGACAATCTATCGATTGTATGGGAAGCCCGATGCGCCAG
AGTTGTTTCTGAAACATGGCAAAGGTAGCGTTGCCAATGATGTTACAGATGAGATGGTCAGACTAAACTG
GCTGACGGAATTTATGCCTCTTCCGACCATCAAGCATTTTATCCGTACTCCTGATGATGCATGGTTACTC
ACCACTGCGATCCCCGGGAAAACAGCATTCCAGGTATTAGAAGAATATCCTGATTCAGGTGAAAATATTG
TTGATGCGCTGGCAGTGTTCCTGCGCCGGTTGCATTCGATTCCTGTTTGTAATTGTCCTTTTAACAGCGA
TCGCGTATTTCGTCTCGCTCAGGCGCAATCACGAATGAATAACGGTTTGGTTGATGCGAGTGATTTTGAT
GACGAGCGTAATGGCTGGCCTGTTGAACAAGTCTGGAAAGAAATGCATAAACTTTTGCCATTCTCACCGG
ATTCAGTCGTCACTCATGGTGATTTCTCACTTGATAACCTTATTTTTGACGAGGGGAAATTAATAGGTTG
TATTGATGTTGGACGAGTCGGAATCGCAGACCGATACCAGGATCTTGCCATCCTATGGAACTGCCTCGGT
GAGTTTTCTCCTTCATTACAGAAACGGCTTTTTCAAAAATATGGTATTGATAATCCTGATATGAATAAAT
TGCAGTTTCATTTGATGCTCGATGAGTTTTTCTAAGAATTAATTCATGAGCGGATACATATTTGAATGTA
TTTAGAAAAATAAACAAATAGGGGTTCCGCGCACATTTCCCCGAAAAGTGCCACCTAAATTGTAAGCGTT
AATATTTTGTTAAAATTCGCGTTAAATTTTTGTTAAATCAGCTCATTTTTTAACCAATAGGCCGAAATCG
GCAAAATCCCTTATAAATCAAAAGAATAGACCGAGATAGGGT
[37 nt withheld, positions 6413-6449]
AAAGAACGTGGACTCCAACGTCAAAGG
[49 nt withheld, positions 6477-6525]
T
[91 nt withheld, positions 6527-6617]
G
[124 nt withheld, positions 6619-6742]
CCCATTCGCCA
Features (pLannotate 1.2.2; 21 found; start..end, strand, type, name):
     26..73      -  terminator     T7 terminator: transcription terminator for bacteriophage T7 RNA polymerase
     81..130     -  CDS            SET1 (fragment): solubility-enhancement tag derived from T7 phage gene 10B
    140..157     -  CDS            9xHis (fragment): 9xHis affinity tag
    176..1627    -  CDS            ETV4: ETV4_HUMAN - Also known as E1AF, PEA3. Experimental evidence at protein level: Swiss-Prot protein existence level 1. (Microbial infection) Binds to the enhancer of the adenovirus E1A gene and acts as a transcriptional activator; the core-binding sequence is 5'-[AC]GGA[AT]GT-3'. From Homo sapiens (Human).
   1631..1648    -  CDS            thrombin site: thrombin recognition and cleavage site
   1659..1675    -  CDS            capTEV™ (fragment): composite tag for in vivo biotinylation, TEV protease cleavage, and 6xHis tagging
   1694..1716    -  RBS            RBS: efficient ribosome binding site from bacteriophage T7 gene 10 (Olins and Rangwala, 1989)
   1731..1755    -  protein_bind   lac operator: The lac repressor binds to the lac operator to inhibit transcription in E. coli. This inhibition can be relieved by adding lactose or isopropyl-β-D-thiogalactopyranoside (IPTG). lac repressor encoded by lacI
   1756..1774    -  promoter       T7 promoter: promoter for bacteriophage T7 RNA polymerase
   1796..2075    +  CDS            TcR (fragment): tetracycline efflux protein; tet; confers resistance to tetracycline
   2083..2160    +  promoter       lacI promoter: lacI
   2161..3243    +  CDS            lacI: lac repressor; lacI; The lac repressor binds to the lac operator to inhibit transcription in E. coli. This inhibition can be relieved by adding lactose or isopropyl-β-D-thiogalactopyranoside (IPTG).
   3256..3277    +  protein_bind   CAP binding site: CAP binding activates transcription in the presence of cAMP. E. coli catabolite activator protein
   3292..3583    +  CDS            TcR (fragment): tetracycline efflux protein; tet; confers resistance to tetracycline
   3655..4035    -  CDS            YPB1_ECOLX: Protein predicted: Swiss-Prot protein existence level 4. From Escherichia coli.
   4052..4243    +  CDS            rop: Rop protein, which maintains plasmids at low copy number; rop
   4345..4484    +  misc_feature   bom: basis of mobility region from pBR322
   4670..5258    -  rep_origin     ori: high-copy-number ColE1/pMB1/pBR322/pUC origin of replication
   5380..6195    +  CDS            KanR: aminoglycoside phosphotransferase; aph(3')-Ia; confers resistance to kanamycin in bacteria or G418 (Geneticin®) in eukaryotes
   6204..6261    -  promoter       AmpR promoter (fragment): bla
   6314..6742    -  rep_origin     f1 ori (sequence partly withheld): f1 bacteriophage origin of replication; arrow indicates direction of (+) strand synthesis
