[The description below was written by a language model from this plasmid's Addgene catalogue record and pLannotate feature annotations shown in this document.]
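Description:
ETV4_pet28a is a bacterial expression plasmid built on the pET-28a backbone for producing the human ETS-family transcription factor ETV4 (also known as E1AF or PEA3) in E. coli. The roughly 1.45 kb insert, described by the depositor as equivalent to the reference ETV4 coding sequence, was cloned between the NheI and NotI sites, giving a sequenced plasmid of about 6.75 kb. The plasmid replicates from a ColE1/pBR322-type origin accompanied by the rop gene and the bom mobility region. The catalogue lists it as high copy, although rop normally moderates copy number. Selection is by kanamycin through an aminoglycoside phosphotransferase gene, and an f1 origin is also present.

Expression is driven by a T7 promoter followed by a lac operator and the strong T7 gene 10 ribosome binding site, with a T7 terminator downstream. The plasmid also carries lacI, so transcription stays repressed until an inducer such as IPTG is added, and it requires a host that supplies T7 RNA polymerase. ETV4 is fused at its N terminus to the backbone-encoded 6xHis tag, with a thrombin cleavage site between the tag and the protein, which allows metal-affinity purification and optional tag removal. The automated annotation labels this N-terminal His region as a fragment of a different composite tag. It also detects a His-tag fragment downstream of the insert, which corresponds to pET-28a's optional C-terminal tag; the record does not say whether that tag is translated. The tetracycline-resistance fragments and the partial AmpR promoter are nonfunctional backbone remnants. The associated work compared MAPK interactions across the ETS family, consistent with use for making purified recombinant ETV4 for biochemical assays.
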