Addgene plasmid #131645: ETV4_pet28a
Purpose: Bacterial expression of ETS gene ETV4
Depositing lab: Peter Hollenhorst. Depositing organization: Indiana University, Bloomington. Publication: Comparison of MAPK specificity across the ETS transcription factor family identifies a high-affinity ERK interaction required for ERG function in prostate cells. Selvaraj N, Kedage V, Hollenhorst PC. Cell Commun Signal. 2015 Feb 19;13:12. doi: 10.1186/s12964-015-0089-7. PubMed 25885538.
Backbone
  Vector backbone: pet28a
  Backbone manufacturer: EMD Biosciences
  Backbone size w/o insert (bp): 5369
  Vector type: Bacterial Expression
Growth in bacteria
  Bacterial resistance: Kanamycin, 50 μg/mL
  Growth temperature: 37°C
  Growth strain: DH5alpha
  Copy number: High Copy
Gene/Insert
  Gene/Insert name: ETV4 (alt names: E1AF; PEA3)
  Species: H. sapiens (human)
  Insert size (bp): 1455
  Entrez Gene: ETV4 (a.k.a. E1A-F, E1AF, PEA3, PEAS3)
  Tag / fusion protein: 6xHis (N terminal on backbone)
  Cloning method: Restriction Enzyme; 5′ cloning site Nhe1 (unknown if destroyed); 3′ cloning site Not1 (unknown if destroyed)
  Sequencing primers: 5′ T7 Fwd
Terms and licenses: Academic/Nonprofit Terms; Industry Terms: Not Available to Industry
Depositor comments: insert equivalent to CDS in NM_001986
How to cite: ETV4_pet28a was a gift from Peter Hollenhorst (Addgene plasmid # 131645 ; http://n2t.net/addgene:131645 ; RRID:Addgene_131645)
